Addgene plasmid #11534: pLIC.B4.SPy0289
Depositing lab: Sung-Hou Kim. Depositing organization: Lawrence Berkeley National Laboratory. Publication: Structural characterization of an iron-sulfur cluster assembly protein IscU in a zinc-bound form. Liu J, Oganesyan N, Shin DH, Jancarik J, Yokota H, Kim R, Kim SH. Proteins. 2005 Jun 1. 59(4):875-81. 10.1002/prot.20421 PubMed 15815978.
Backbone
  Vector backbone: pLIC.B4
  Backbone size w/o insert (bp): 7313
  Vector type: Bacterial Expression
Growth in bacteria
  Bacterial resistance: Ampicillin, 100 μg/mL
  Growth temperature: 37°C
  Growth strain: DH5alpha
  Copy number: High Copy
Gene/Insert
  Gene/Insert name: IscU
  Species: S. pyogenes
  Insert size (bp): 477
  GenBank ID: NP_268637 SPy0289
  Tag / fusion protein: HisTag-MBP, TEV cleavable (N terminal on backbone)
  Cloning method: Restriction Enzyme; 5′ cloning site SmaI (destroyed during cloning); 3′ cloning site SmaI (destroyed during cloning)
  Sequencing primers: 5′ CGTCAGACTGTCGATGAAGCCC; 3′ GTTGCATCACCTTCACCCTCTCC
Terms and licenses: Academic/Nonprofit Terms; Industry Terms: Not Available to Industry
Depositor comments: Please note that the plasmid pLIC.B4.SPy0289 contains an Ampicillin resistance marker, and the BL21 bacterial strain contains a plasmid, pSJS1244, that confers spectinomycin resistance and allows for expression of genes with rare codons. Addgene provides this plasmid in the DH5alpha bacterial strain. For expression, please use BL21(DE3).Star/pSJS1244
How to cite: pLIC.B4.SPy0289 was a gift from Sung-Hou Kim (Addgene plasmid # 11534 ; http://n2t.net/addgene:11534 ; RRID:Addgene_11534)
