[The description below was written by a language model from this plasmid's Addgene catalogue record.]
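Description:
pLIC.B4.SPy0289 is a bacterial expression plasmid built on the pLIC.B4 backbone (about 7.3 kb without insert) for producing recombinant protein in Escherichia coli. It is maintained as a high-copy plasmid under ampicillin selection. The record does not name the origin of replication or the promoter driving expression. However, the depositor's recommendation of a BL21(DE3)-type host suggests a T7 polymerase-dependent system, an inference rather than a stated fact. No feature table accompanies the entry, so the layout of the backbone elements cannot be described further.

The insert is a 477 bp open reading frame encoding IscU (locus SPy0289) from Streptococcus pyogenes, a scaffold protein involved in iron-sulfur cluster assembly. It was placed at a SmaI site that was destroyed at both junctions during cloning. The backbone supplies an N-terminal His tag fused to maltose-binding protein, followed by a TEV protease recognition site. The His tag allows metal-affinity purification and MBP generally improves the solubility and yield of the fusion partner. TEV cleavage then removes the tag to release near-native IscU.

The depositor notes that expression is intended in a BL21(DE3) Star strain carrying a companion plasmid, pSJS1244. That plasmid confers spectinomycin resistance and supports translation of genes containing codons that are rare in E. coli. The distributed DH5alpha strain serves for propagation only. The associated publication reports structural characterization of IscU in a zinc-bound form, consistent with use of this construct to prepare purified protein for structural and biochemical studies.
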