>Addgene plasmid #11534 | pLIC.B4.SPy0289 | addgene partial sequence | sequence record 18323 | MBP-F 5'-GATGAAGCCCTGAAAGACGCGCAG-3'
AAACCTTTACTTCCGGGCGGCGGTGGTGGCGGCATGGCACTCTCTAAACTGAACCATCTATACATGGCTG
TGGTAGCGGACCATTCGAAACGTCCACATCATCATGGGCAACTAGATGGCGTAGAGGCTGTTCAACTGAA
TAATCCGACTTGTGGTGATGTGATTTCTTTGACCGTTAAGTTTGACGAAGATAAAATTGAAGATATTGCT
TTTGCAGGCAACGGCTGTACCATTTCCACAGCTTCATCAAGCATGATGACAGATGCTGTTATTGGTAAAA
GTAAAGAAGAAGCACTCGCGTTAGCTGATATTTTTTCAGAGATGGTACAAGGACAGGAAAATCCTGCTCA
AAAAGAGCTAGGTGAAGCAGAATTGTTGGCAGGAGTTGCAAAATTTCCACAGCGTATCAAATGCTCTACC
CTAGCTTGGAATGCTCTCAAGGAAGCCATTAAACGAAGTGCCAATGCTCAGCACCTCACGGACCAAAATG
TAAAGGAAGGGAAAAATGTCTAGGGGCGCAAAGGAGAAGAACTGTTCACTGGTGTTGTCCCAATTCTTGT
TGAATTAGATGGTGATGTTAATGGGCACAAATTTTCTGTCAGTGGAGAGGGTGAAGGTGATGCAACATAC
GGAAAACTTACCCTTAAATTTATTTGCACTACTGGAAAACTACCTGTTCCATGGCCAACACTTGTCACTA
CTTTCTCTTATGGTGTTCAATGCTTTTCCCGTTATCCGGATCACATGAAACGGCATGACTTTTTCAAGAG
TGCCATGCCCGAAGGTTATGTACAGGAACGCACTATATCTTTCNAAGATGACGGGAACTACAAGACGCGT
GCTGAAGTCAAGTTTGAAGGTGATACCCTTGTTAATCGTATCGAGTTAAAAGGTATTGATTTTA
